Addgene plasmid #205444: AAVS1-A2UCOE-EF1a-iCasp9-P2A-HLA-E SCT-T2A-hCD55-E2A-neo-AAVS1
Purpose: human AAVS1-targeting plasmid for expression of human CD46, HLA-G SCT, CD47, and CD59
Depositing lab: Deepta Bhattacharya. Publication: Engineering human pluripotent stem cell lines to evade xenogeneic transplantation barriers. Pizzato HA, Alonso-Guallart P, Woods J, Connelly JP, Fehniger TA, Atkinson JP, Pruett-Miller SM, Monsma FJ Jr, Bhattacharya D. Stem Cell Reports. 2023 Dec 22:S2213-6711(23)00496-4. doi: 10.1016/j.stemcr.2023.12.003. PubMed 38215755.
Backbone
  Vector backbone: pUC57
  Vector type: Mammalian Expression
  Selectable markers: Neomycin (select with G418)
Growth in bacteria
  Bacterial resistance: Ampicillin, 100 μg/mL
  Growth temperature: 37°C
  Growth strain: DH5alpha
  Copy number: High Copy
Gene/Insert
  Gene/Insert name: iCasp9-HLA-E SCT-hCD55
  Species: H. sapiens (human)
  Promoter: EF1a
  Cloning method: Gibson Cloning
Terms and licenses: Academic/Nonprofit Terms; Industry Terms: Not Available to Industry
Depositor comments: Please visit https://www.biorxiv.org/content/10.1101/2023.06.27.546594v1 for bioRxiv preprint.
How to cite: AAVS1-A2UCOE-EF1a-iCasp9-P2A-HLA-E SCT-T2A-hCD55-E2A-neo-AAVS1 was a gift from Deepta Bhattacharya (Addgene plasmid # 205444 ; http://n2t.net/addgene:205444 ; RRID:Addgene_205444)
