[The description below was written by a language model from this plasmid's Addgene catalogue record and pLannotate feature annotations shown in this document.]
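Description:
AAVS1-A2UCOE-EF1a-iCasp9-P2A-HLA-E SCT-T2A-hCD55-E2A-neo-AAVS1 is an 11.3 kb pUC57-based donor plasmid for knocking a multi-gene expression cassette into the human AAVS1 safe-harbour locus (intron 1 of PPP1R12C). It is maintained in E. coli at high copy through the pUC-type ColE1 origin and selected with ampicillin via the AmpR gene. In mammalian cells, selection is with G418. The cassette is flanked by human genomic sequence annotated as PPP1R12C/AAVS1 homology, which would direct homology-directed integration. The nuclease or guide used to cut the locus is not part of this record.

The payload is a single polycistronic transcript driven by the EF-1α promoter and terminated by the bGH polyadenylation signal. The name places an A2UCOE (a ubiquitous chromatin opening element, used to resist transgene silencing) upstream of the promoter, probably in the unannotated stretch before it. The first open reading frame is iCasp9, an inducible suicide switch made of the F36V FKBP12 dimerisation domain (DmrB) fused to a caspase-9 fragment, so a synthetic dimeriser ligand can trigger apoptosis of engineered cells. Next comes an HLA-E single-chain trimer, seen in the annotation as B2M joined to the HLA-E heavy chain, followed by human CD55 (decay-accelerating factor, a complement regulator) and the neomycin resistance gene. P2A, T2A and E2A peptides separate these into individual proteins.

The catalogue purpose line lists CD46, HLA-G SCT, CD47 and CD59, which does not match the name, insert field or annotated features. It appears to belong to a sibling construct. The associated work concerns engineering human pluripotent stem cells to evade xenogeneic transplantation barriers.
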