Features (pLannotate 1.2.2; 24 found; start..end, strand, type, name):
     72..107     +  CDS            rop (fragment): Rop protein, which maintains plasmids at low copy number; rop
    209..308     +  misc_feature   bom (fragment): basis of mobility region from pBR322
    314..471     -  CDS            lacZα (fragment): LacZα fragment of β-galactosidase; lacZ fragment
    631..951     +  CDS            PPP1R12C (fragment): PP12C_HUMAN - Also known as LENG3, MBS85 From Homo sapiens (Human).
   1904..3082    +  promoter       EF-1α promoter: strong constitutive promoter for human elongation factor EF-1α
   3099..3117    +  promoter       T7 promoter: promoter for bacteriophage T7 RNA polymerase
   3150..3470    +  CDS            DmrB: F36V mutant of FK506-binding protein FKBP12 binds synthetic ligands that do not bind wild-type FKBP
   3480..4340    +  CDS            CASP9 (fragment): CASP9_HUMAN - Also known as MCH6. Experimental evidence at protein level: Swiss-Prot protein existence level 1. Isoform 2 lacks activity is an dominant-negative inhibitor of caspase-9. From Homo sapiens (Human).
   4446..4874    +  CDS            B2M (sequence partly withheld): B2MG_HUMAN - Experimental evidence at protein level: Swiss-Prot protein existence level 1. Component of the class I major histocompatibility complex (MHC). Involved in the presentation of peptide antigens to the immune system. Exogenously applied M.tuberculosis EsxA or EsxA-EsxB (or EsxA expressed in host) binds B2M and decreases its export to the cell surface (total protein levels do not change), probably leading to defects in class I antigen presentation (PubMed:25356553). From Homo sapiens (Human).
   4938..5945    +  CDS            HLA-E (fragment): HLAE_HUMAN - Also known as HLA-6.2, HLAE. Experimental evidence at protein level: Swiss-Prot protein existence level 1. (Microbial infection) Upon SARS-CoV-2 infection, may contribute to functional exhaustion of cytotoxic NK cells and CD8- positive T cells (PubMed:32859121). Binds SARS-CoV-2 S/Spike protein S1-derived peptide (LQPRTFLL) expressed on the surface of lung epithelial cells, inducing NK cell exhaustion and dampening antiviral immune surveillance (PubMed:32859121). From Homo sapiens (Human).
   6009..7151    +  CDS            CD55: DAF_HUMAN - Also known as CR, DAF. Experimental evidence at protein level: Swiss-Prot protein existence level 1. (Microbial infection) Acts as a receptor for Human echoviruses 6, 7, 11, 12, 20 and 21. From Homo sapiens (Human).
   7161..7213    +  CDS            E2A (fragment): 2A peptide from equine rhinitis A virus polyprotein Eukaryotic ribosomes fail to insert a peptide bond between the Gly and Pro residues, yielding separate polypeptides.
   7224..8015    +  CDS            neo: KKA2_KLEPN - Also known as kan, nptII. Experimental evidence at protein level: Swiss-Prot protein existence level 1. Resistance to kanamycin, neomycin, paromomycin, ribostamycin, butirosin and gentamicin B. From Klebsiella pneumoniae.
   8036..8260    +  polyA_signal   bGH poly(A) signal: bovine growth hormone polyadenylation signal
   8264..8285    +  promoter       SV40 promoter (fragment): SV40 enhancer and early promoter
   8306..8326    +  rep_origin     f1 ori (fragment): f1 bacteriophage origin of replication; arrow indicates direction of (+) strand synthesis
   8731..9145    +  misc_feature   HA-L (fragment): left homology arm from the adeno-associated virus integration site (AAVS1) within intron 1 of the human PPP1R12C gene
   9222..9244    -  protein_bind   lac operator (fragment): The lac repressor binds to the lac operator to inhibit transcription in E. coli. This inhibition can be relieved by adding lactose or isopropyl-β-D-thiogalactopyranoside (IPTG). lac repressor encoded by lacI
   9248..9278    -  promoter       lac promoter: promoter for the E. coli lac operon
   9293..9314    -  protein_bind   CAP binding site: CAP binding activates transcription in the presence of cAMP. E. coli catabolite activator protein
   9327..9419    -  CDS            lacI (fragment): lac repressor; lacI; The lac repressor binds to the lac operator to inhibit transcription in E. coli. This inhibition can be relieved by adding lactose or isopropyl-β-D-thiogalactopyranoside (IPTG).
   9602..10190   -  rep_origin     ori: high-copy-number ColE1/pMB1/pBR322/pUC origin of replication
  10361..11221   -  CDS            AmpR: β-lactamase; bla; confers resistance to ampicillin, carbenicillin, and related antibiotics
  11222..11326   -  promoter       AmpR promoter: bla
>Addgene plasmid #205444 | AAVS1-A2UCOE-EF1a-iCasp9-P2A-HLA-E SCT-T2A-hCD55-E2A-neo-AAVS1 | addgene full sequence | sequence record 409031 | Addgene NGS Result
CTGACGTCTAAGAAACCATTATTATCATGACATTAACCTATAAAAATAGGCGTATCACGAGGCCCTTTCG
TCTCGCGCGTTTCGGTGATGACGGTGAAAACCTCTGACACATGCAGCTCCCGGAGACGGTCACAGCTTGT
CTGTAAGCGGATGCCGGGAGCAGACAAGCCCGTCAGGGCGCGTCAGCGGGTGTTGGCGGGTGTCGGGGCT
GGCTTAACTATGCGGCATCAGAGCAGATTGTACTGAGAGTGCACCATATGCGGTGTGAAATACCGCACAG
ATGCGTAAGGAGAAAATACCGCATCAGGCGCCATTCGCCATTCAGGCTGCGCAACTGTTGGGAAGGGCGA
TCGGTGCGGGCCTCTTCGCTATTACGCCAGCTGGCGAAAGGGGGATGTGCTGCAAGGCGATTAAGTTGGG
TAACGCCAGGGTTTTCCCAGTCACGACGTTGTAAAACGACGGCCAGTGAATTCGCCGTGACGTCAGCACG
CCGGGCGGGGACCGGGAGATCCTTGGGGCGGTGGGGGGCCAGCGGCAGTTCCCGGCGGCCCCCGGGGCGG
GCGGGCGGGCGGGTGGTGGCGGCGGTTGGGGCTCGGCGCTCGCTCGCTCGCTGGGCGGGCGGGCGGTGCG
ATGTCCGGAGAGGATGGCCCGGCGGCTGGCCCGGGGGCGGCGGCGGCGGCTGCCCGGGAGCGGCGACGGG
AGCAGCTGCGGCAGTGGGGGGCGCGGGCGGGCGCCGAGCCTGGCCCCGGAGAGCGCCGCGCCCGCACCGT
CCGCTTCGAGCGCGCCGCCGAGTTCCTGGCGGCCTGTGCGGGCGGCGACCTGGACGAGGCGCGTCTGATG
CTGCGCGCCGCCGACCCTGGCCCCGGCGCCGAGCTCGACCCCGCCGCGCCGCCGCCCGCCCGCGCCGTGC
TGGACTCCACCAACGCCGACGGTATCAGCGCCCTGCACCAGGTCAGCGCCCCCCGCCCGGCGTCTCCCGG
GGCCAGGTCCACCCTCTGCTGCGCCACCTGGGGCATCCTCCTTCCCCGTTGCCAGTCTCGATCCGCCCCG
TCGTTCCTGGCCCTGGGCTTTGCCACCCTATGCTGACACCCCGTCCCAGTCCCCCTTACCATTCCCCTTC
GACCACCCCACTTCCGAATTGGAGCCGCTTCAACTGGCCCTGGGCTTAGCCACTCTGTGCTGACCACTCT
GCCCCAGGCCTCCTTACCATTCCCCTTAAACACCGGTGGGGAGGTGGTCCCTGCTGTTACGCCAATGATA
ACCCCCGCCAGAAAAATCTTAGTAGCCTTCCCTTTTTGTTTTCCGTGCCCCAACTCGGCGGATTGACTCG
GCCCCTTCCGGAAACACCCGAATCAACTTCTAGTCAAATTATTGTTCACGCCGCAATGACCCACCCCTGG
CCCGCGTCTGTGGAACTGACCCCTGGTGTACAGGAGAGTTCGCTGCTGAAAGTGGTCCCAAAGGGGTACT
AGTTTTTAAGCTCCCAACTCCCCCTCCCCCAGCGTCTGGAGGATTCCACACCCTCGCACCGCAGGGGCGA
GGAAGTGGGCGGAGTCCGGTTTTGGCGCCAGCCGCTGAGGCTGCCAAGCAGAAAAGCCACCGCTGAGGAG
ACTCCGGTCACTGTCCTCGCCCCGCCTCCCCCTTCCCTCCCCTTGGGGACCACCGGGCGCCACGCCGCGA
ACGTTAAGTGCCGCGGTCGTCGGCGCCTCCGCCCTCCCCCTTGGGCCCCAATTCCCAGCGGGCGCGGCGC
GCGGCCCCTCCCCCCGCCGGGCGCGCGCCCGCTGCCCCGCCCTTCGTGGCCGCCCGGCGTGGGCGGTGCC
ACCCCTCCCCCCGGCGGCCCCGCGCGCAGCTCCCGGCTCCCTCCCCCTTCGGATGTGGCTTGAGCTGTAG
GCGCGGAGGGCCGGGCTCCGGTGCCCGTCAGTGGGCAGAGCGCACATCGCCCACAGTCCCCGAGAAGTTG
GGGGGAGGGGTCGGCAATTGAACCGGTGCCTAGAGAAGGTGGCGCGGGGTAAACTGGGAAAGTGATGTCG
TGTACTGGCTCCGCCTTTTTCCCGAGGGTGGGGGAGAACCGTATATAAGTGCAGTAGTCGCCGTGAACGT
TCTTTTTCGCAACGGGTTTGCCGCCAGAACACAGGTAAGTGCCGTGTGTGGTTCCCGCGGGCCTGGCCTC
TTTACGGGTTATGGCCCTTGCGTGCCTTGAATTACTTCCACCTGGCTGCAGTACGTGATTCTTGATCCCG
AGCTTCGGGTTGGAAGTGGGTGGGAGAGTTCGAGGCCTTGCGCTTAAGGAGCCCCTTCGCCTCGTGCTTG
AGTTGAGGCCTGGCCTGGGCGCTGGGGCCGCCGCGTGCGAATCTGGTGGCACCTTCGCGCCTGTCTCGCT
GCTTTCGATAAGTCTCTAGCCATTTAAAATTTTTGATGACCTGCTGCGACGCTTTTTTTCTGGCAAGATA
GTCTTGTAAATGCGGGCCAAGATCTGCACACTGGTATTTCGGTTTTTGGGGCCGCGGGCGGCGACGGGGC
CCGTGCGTCCCAGCGCACATGTTCGGCGAGGCGGGGCCTGCGAGCGCGGCCACCGAGAATCGGACGGGGG
TAGTCTCAAGCTGGCCGGCCTGCTCTGGTGCCTGGCCTCGCGCCGCCGTGTATCGCCCCGCCCTGGGCGG
CAAGGCTGGCCCGGTCGGCACCAGTTGCGTGAGCGGAAAGATGGCCGCTTCCCGGCCCTGCTGCAGGGAG
CTCAAAATGGAGGACGCGGCGCTCGGGAGAGCGGGCGGGTGAGTCACCCACACAAAGGAAAAGGGCCTTT
CCGTCCTCAGCCGTCGCTTCATGTGACTCCACGGAGTACCGGGCGCCGTCCAGGCACCTCGATTAGTTCT
CGAGCTTTTGGAGTACGTCGTCTTTAGGTTGGGGGGAGGGGTTTTATGCGATGGAGTTTCCCCACACTGA
GTGGGTGGAGACTGAAGTTAGGCCAGCTTGGCACTTGATGTAATTCTCCTTGGAATTTGCCCTTTTTGAG
TTTGGATCTTGGTTCATTCTCAAGCCTCAGACAGTGGTTCAAAGTTTTTTTCTTCCATTTCAGGTGTCGT
GAGGAATTAGCTTGGTACTAATACGACTCACTATAGGGAGACCCAAGCTGGCTAGGTACCATGCTCGAGG
GAGTGCAGGTGGAGACTATCTCCCCAGGAGACGGGCGCACCTTCCCCAAGCGCGGCCAGACCTGCGTGGT
GCACTACACCGGGATGCTTGAAGATGGAAAGAAAGTTGATTCCTCCCGGGACAGAAACAAGCCCTTTAAG
TTTATGCTAGGCAAGCAGGAGGTGATCCGAGGCTGGGAAGAAGGGGTTGCCCAGATGAGTGTGGGTCAGA
GAGCCAAACTGACTATATCTCCAGATTATGCCTATGGTGCCACTGGGCACCCAGGCATCATCCCACCACA
TGCCACTCTCGTCTTCGATGTGGAGCTTCTAAAACTGGAATCTGGCGGTGGATCCGGAGTCGACGGATTT
GGTGATGTCGGTGCTCTTGAGAGTTTGAGGGGAAATGCAGATTTGGCTTACATCCTGAGCATGGAGCCCT
GTGGCCACTGCCTCATTATCAACAATGTGAACTTCTGCCGTGAGTCCGGGCTCCGCACCCGCACTGGCTC
CAACATCGACTGTGAGAAGTTGCGGCGTCGCTTCTCCTCGCTGCATTTCATGGTGGAGGTGAAGGGCGAC
CTGACTGCCAAGAAAATGGTGCTGGCTTTGCTGGAGCTGGCGCGGCAGGACCACGGTGCTCTGGACTGCT
GCGTGGTGGTCATTCTCTCTCACGGCTGTCAGGCCAGCCACCTGCAGTTCCCAGGGGCTGTCTACGGCAC
AGATGGATGCCCTGTGTCGGTCGAGAAGATTGTGAACATCTTCAATGGGACCAGCTGCCCCAGCCTGGGA
GGGAAGCCCAAGCTCTTTTTCATCCAGGCCTGTGGTGGGGAGCAGAAAGACCATGGGTTTGAGGTGGCCT
CCACTTCCCCTGAAGACGAGTCCCCTGGCAGTAACCCCGAGCCAGATGCCACCCCGTTCCAGGAAGGTTT
GAGGACCTTCGACCAGCTGGACGCCATATCTAGTTTGCCCACACCCAGTGACATCTTTGTGTCCTACTCT
ACTTTCCCAGGTTTTGTTTCCTGGAGGGACCCCAAGAGTGGCTCCTGGTACGTTGAGACCCTGGACGACA
TCTTTGAGCAGTGGGCTCACTCTGAAGACCTGCAGTCCCTCCTGCTTAGGGTCGCTAATGCTGTTTCGGT
GAAAGGGATTTATAAACAGATGCCTGGTTGCTTTAATTTCCTCCGGAAAAAACTTTTCTTTAAAACATCA
GTCGACTATCCGTACGACGTACCAGACTACGCACTCGACGGAAGTGGAGCTACCAATTTTAGTCTGCTGA
AGCAGGCCGGCGACGTGGAGGAGAACCCCGGCCCCATGTCTCGCTCCGTGGCCTTAGCTGTGCTCGCGCT
ACTCTCTCTTTCTGGCCTGGAGGCTGTGATGGCGCCGAGAACGCTAATACTAGGATGCGGTGCTAGCGGT
GGTGGTGGTAGCGGAGGTGGAGGCAGC
[297 nt withheld, positions 4578-4874]
GGCGGTGGTGGTTCCGGTGGAGGCGGTTCCGGAGGTGGTGGATCCGGTGGTGGAGGTAGTGGCTCCCACT
CCTTGAAGTATTTCCACACTTCCGTGTCCCGGCCCGGCCGCGGGGAGCCCCGCTTCATCTCTGTGGGCTA
CGTGGACGACACCCAGTTCGTGCGCTTCGACAACGACGCCGCGAGTCCGAGGATGGTGCCGCGGGCGCCG
TGGATGGAGCAGGAGGGGTCAGAGTATTGGGACCGGGAGACACGGAGCGCCAGGGACACCGCACAGATTT
TCCGAGTGAATCTGCGGACGCTGCGCGGCTGCTACAATCAGAGCGAGGCCGGGTCTCACACCCTGCAGTG
GATGCATGGCTGCGAGCTGGGGCCCGACGGGCGCTTCCTCCGCGGGTATGAACAGTTCGCCTACGACGGC
AAGGATTATCTCACCCTGAATGAGGACCTGCGCTCCTGGACCGCGGTGGACACGGCGGCTCAGATCTCCG
AGCAAAAGTCAAATGATGCCTCTGAGGCGGAGCACCAGAGAGCCTACCTGGAAGACACATGCGTGGAGTG
GCTCCACAAATACCTGGAGAAGGGGAAGGAGACGCTGCTTCACCTGGAGCCCCCAAAGACACACGTGACT
CACCACCCCATCTCTGACCATGAGGCCACCCTGAGGTGCTGGGCCCTGGGCTTCTACCCTGCGGAGATCA
CACTGACCTGGCAGCAGGATGGGGAGGGCCATACCCAGGACACGGAGCTCGTGGAGACCAGGCCTGCAGG
GGATGGAACCTTCCAGAAGTGGGCAGCTGTGGTGGTGCCTTCTGGAGAGGAGCAGAGATACACGTGCCAT
GTGCAGCATGAGGGGCTACCCGAGCCCGTCACCCTGAGATGGAAGCCGGCTTCCCAGCCCACCATCCCCA
TCGTGGGCATCATTGCTGGCCTGGTTCTCCTTGGATCTGTGGTCTCTGGAGCTGTGGTTGCTGCTGTGAT
ATGGAGGAAGAAGAGCTCAGGTGGAAAAGGAGGGAGCTACTCTAAGGCTGAGTGGAGCGACAGTGCCCAG
GGGTCTGAGTCTCACAGCTTGGGAAGCGGAGAGGGCAGAGGAAGTCTGCTAACATGCGGTGACGTCGAGG
AGAATCCTGGACCTATGACCGTCGCGCGGCCGAGCGTGCCCGCGGCGCTGCCCCTCCTCGGGGAGCTGCC
CCGGCTGCTGCTGCTGGTGCTGTTGTGCCTGCCGGCCGTGTGGGGTGACTGTGGCCTTCCCCCAGATGTA
CCTAATGCCCAGCCAGCTTTGGAAGGCCGTACAAGTTTTCCCGAGGATACTGTAATAACGTACAAATGTG
AAGAAAGCTTTGTGAAAATTCCTGGCGAGAAGGACTCAGTGATCTGCCTTAAGGGCAGTCAATGGTCAGA
TATTGAAGAGTTCTGCAATCGTAGCTGCGAGGTGCCAACAAGGCTAAATTCTGCATCCCTCAAACAGCCT
TATATCACTCAGAATTATTTTCCAGTCGGTACTGTTGTGGAATATGAGTGCCGTCCAGGTTACAGAAGAG
AACCTTCTCTATCACCAAAACTAACTTGCCTTCAGAATTTAAAATGGTCCACAGCAGTCGAATTTTGTAA
AAAGAAATCATGCCCTAATCCGGGAGAAATACGAAATGGTCAGATTGATGTACCAGGTGGCATATTATTT
GGTGCAACCATCTCCTTCTCATGTAACACAGGGTACAAATTATTTGGCTCGACTTCTAGTTTTTGTCTTA
TTTCAGGCAGCTCTGTCCAGTGGAGTGACCCGTTGCCAGAGTGCAGAGAAATTTATTGTCCAGCACCACC
ACAAATTGACAATGGAATAATTCAAGGGGAACGTGACCATTATGGATATAGACAGTCTGTAACGTATGCA
TGTAATAAAGGATTCACCATGATTGGAGAGCACTCTATTTATTGTACTGTGAATAATGATGAAGGAGAGT
GGAGTGGCCCACCACCTGAATGCAGAGGAAAATCTCTAACTTCCAAGGTCCCACCAACAGTTCAGAAACC
TACCACAGTAAATGTTCCAACTACAGAAGTCTCACCAACTTCTCAGAAAACCACCACAAAAACCACCACA
CCAAATGCTCAAGCAACACGGAGTACACCTGTTTCCAGGACAACCAAGCATTTTCATGAAACAACCCCAA
ATAAAGGAAGTGGAACCACTTCAGGTACTACCCGTCTTCTATCTGGGCACACGTGTTTCACGTTGACAGG
TTTGCTTGGGACGCTAGTAACCATGGGCTTGCTGACTGGAAGCGGACAGTGTACTAATTATGCTCTCTTG
AAATTGGCTGGAGATGTTGAGAGCAACCCTGGACCTACCATGATTGAACAAGATGGATTGCACGCAGGTT
CTCCGGCCGCTTGGGTGGAGAGGCTATTCGGCTATGACTGGGCACAACAGACAATCGGCTGCTCTGATGC
CGCCGTGTTCCGGCTGTCAGCGCAGGGGCGCCCGGTTCTTTTTGTCAAGACCGACCTGTCCGGTGCCCTG
AATGAACTGCAGGACGAGGCAGCGCGGCTATCGTGGCTGGCCACGACGGGCGTTCCTTGCGCAGCTGTGC
TCGACGTTGTCACTGAAGCGGGAAGGGACTGGCTGCTATTGGGCGAAGTGCCGGGGCAGGATCTCCTGTC
ATCTCACCTTGCTCCTGCCGAGAAAGTATCCATCATGGCTGATGCAATGCGGCGGCTGCATACGCTTGAT
CCGGCTACCTGCCCATTCGACCACCAAGCGAAACATCGCATCGAGCGAGCACGTACTCGGATGGAAGCCG
GTCTTGTCGATCAGGATGATCTGGACGAAGAGCATCAGGGGCTCGCGCCAGCCGAACTGTTCGCCAGGCT
CAAGGCGCGCATGCCCGACGGCGAGGATCTCGTCGTGACCCATGGCGATGCCTGCTTGCCGAATATCATG
GTGGAAAATGGCCGCTTTTCTGGATTCATCGACTGTGGCCGGCTGGGTGTGGCGGACCGCTATCAGGACA
TAGCGTTGGCTACCCGTGATATTGCTGAAGAGCTTGGCGGCGAATGGGCTGACCGCTTCCTCGTGCTTTA
CGGTATCGCCGCTCCCGATTCGCAGCGCATCGCCTTCTATCGCCTTCTTGACGAGTTCTTCTAACCGCTG
ATCAGCCTCGACTGTGCCTTCTAGTTGCCAGCCATCTGTTGTTTGCCCCTCCCCCGTGCCTTCCTTGACC
CTGGAAGGTGCCACTCCCACTGTCCTTTCCTAATAAAATGAGGAAATTGCATCGCATTGTCTGAGTAGGT
GTCATTCTATTCTGGGGGGTGGGGTGGGGCAGGACAGCAAGGGGGAGGATTGGGAAGACAATAGCAGGCA
TGCTGGGGATGCGGTGGGCTCTATGGCTTCTGAGGCGGAAAGAACCAGCTGGGGCTCTAGGGGGTATCCC
CACGCGCCCTGTAGCGGCGCATCTAGCGGCCGATCAGGCCCGACCTACTCTCTTCCGCATTGGAGTCGCT
TTAACTGGCCCTGGCTTTGGCAGCCTGTGCTGACCCATGCAGTCCTCCTTACCATCCCTCCCTCGACTTC
CCCTCTTCCGATGTTGAGCCCCTCCAGCCGGTCCTGGACTTTGTCTCCTTCCCTGCCCTGCCCTCTCCTG
AACCTGAGCCAGCTCCCATAGCTCAGTCTGGTCTATCTGCCTGGCCCTGGCCATTGTCACTTTGCGCTGC
CCTCCTCTCGCCCCCGAGTGCCCTTGCTGTGCCGCCGGAACTCTGCCCTCTAACGCTGCCGTCTCTCTCC
TGAGTCCGGACCACTTTGAGCTCTACTGGCTTCTGCGCCGCCTCTGGCCCACTGTTTCCCCTTCCCAGGC
AGGTCCTGCTTTCTCTGACCTGCATTCTCTCCCCTGGGCCTGTGCCGCTTTCTGTCTGCAGCTTGTGGCC
TGGGTCACCTCTACGGCTGGCCCAGATCCTTCCCTGCCGCCTCCTTCAGGTTCCGTCTTCCTCCACTCCC
TCTTCCCCTTGCTCTCTGCTGTGTTGCTGCCCAAGGATGCTCTTTCCGGAGCACTTCCTTCTCGGCGCTG
CACCACGTGATGTCCTCTGAGCGGATCCTCCCCGTGTCTGGGTCCTCTCCGGGCATCTCTCCTCCCTCAC
CCAACCCCATGCCGTCTTCACTCGCTGGGTTCCCTTTTCCTTCTCCTTCTGGGGCCTGTGCCATCTCTCG
TTTCTTAGGATGGCCTTCTCCGACGGATGTCTCCCTTGCGTCCCGCCTCCCCTTCTTGTAGGCCTGCATC
AGGCCAAATTGGCCGTCGACTGCAGAGGCCTGCATGCAAGCTTGGCGTAATCATGGTCATAGCTGTTTCC
TGTGTGAAATTGTTATCCGCTCACAATTCCACACAACATACGAGCCGGAAGCATAAAGTGTAAAGCCTGG
GGTGCCTAATGAGTGAGCTAACTCACATTAATTGCGTTGCGCTCACTGCCCGCTTTCCAGTCGGGAAACC
TGTCGTGCCAGCTGCATTAATGAATCGGCCAACGCGCGGGGAGAGGCGGTTTGCGTATTGGGCGCTCTTC
CGCTTCCTCGCTCACTGACTCGCTGCGCTCGGTCGTTCGGCTGCGGCGAGCGGTATCAGCTCACTCAAAG
GCGGTAATACGGTTATCCACAGAATCAGGGGATAACGCAGGAAAGAACATGTGAGCAAAAGGCCAGCAAA
AGGCCAGGAACCGTAAAAAGGCCGCGTTGCTGGCGTTTTTCCATAGGCTCCGCCCCCCTGACGAGCATCA
CAAAAATCGACGCTCAAGTCAGAGGTGGCGAAACCCGACAGGACTATAAAGATACCAGGCGTTTCCCCCT
GGAAGCTCCCTCGTGCGCTCTCCTGTTCCGACCCTGCCGCTTACCGGATACCTGTCCGCCTTTCTCCCTT
CGGGAAGCGTGGCGCTTTCTCATAGCTCACGCTGTAGGTATCTCAGTTCGGTGTAGGTCGTTCGCTCCAA
GCTGGGCTGTGTGCACGAACCCCCCGTTCAGCCCGACCGCTGCGCCTTATCCGGTAACTATCGTCTTGAG
TCCAACCCGGTAAGACACGACTTATCGCCACTGGCAGCAGCCACTGGTAACAGGATTAGCAGAGCGAGGT
ATGTAGGCGGTGCTACAGAGTTCTTGAAGTGGTGGCCTAACTACGGCTACACTAGAAGAACAGTATTTGG
TATCTGCGCTCTGCTGAAGCCAGTTACCTTCGGAAAAAGAGTTGGTAGCTCTTGATCCGGCAAACAAACC
ACCGCTGGTAGCGGTGGTTTTTTTGTTTGCAAGCAGCAGATTACGCGCAGAAAAAAAGGATCTCAAGAAG
ATCCTTTGATCTTTTCTACGGGGTCTGACGCTCAGTGGAACGAAAACTCACGTTAAGGGATTTTGGTCAT
GAGATTATCAAAAAGGATCTTCACCTAGATCCTTTTAAATTAAAAATGAAGTTTTAAATCAATCTAAAGT
ATATATGAGTAAACTTGGTCTGACAGTTACCAATGCTTAATCAGTGAGGCACCTATCTCAGCGATCTGTC
TATTTCGTTCATCCATAGTTGCCTGACTCCCCGTCGTGTAGATAACTACGATACGGGAGGGCTTACCATC
TGGCCCCAGTGCTGCAATGATACCGCGAGACCCACGCTCACCGGCTCCAGATTTATCAGCAATAAACCAG
CCAGCCGGAAGGGCCGAGCGCAGAAGTGGTCCTGCAACTTTATCCGCCTCCATCCAGTCTATTAATTGTT
GCCGGGAAGCTAGAGTAAGTAGTTCGCCAGTTAATAGTTTGCGCAACGTTGTTGCCATTGCTACAGGCAT
CGTGGTGTCACGCTCGTCGTTTGGTATGGCTTCATTCAGCTCCGGTTCCCAACGATCAAGGCGAGTTACA
TGATCCCCCATGTTGTGCAAAAAAGCGGTTAGCTCCTTCGGTCCTCCGATCGTTGTCAGAAGTAAGTTGG
CCGCAGTGTTATCACTCATGGTTATGGCAGCACTGCATAATTCTCTTACTGTCATGCCATCCGTAAGATG
CTTTTCTGTGACTGGTGAGTACTCAACCAAGTCATTCTGAGAATAGTGTATGCGGCGACCGAGTTGCTCT
TGCCCGGCGTCAATACGGGATAATACCGCGCCACATAGCAGAACTTTAAAAGTGCTCATCATTGGAAAAC
GTTCTTCGGGGCGAAAACTCTCAAGGATCTTACCGCTGTTGAGATCCAGTTCGATGTAACCCACTCGTGC
ACCCAACTGATCTTCAGCATCTTTTACTTTCACCAGCGTTTCTGGGTGAGCAAAAACAGGAAGGCAAAAT
GCCGCAAAAAAGGGAATAAGGGCGACACGGAAATGTTGAATACTCATACTCTTCCTTTTTCAATATTATT
GAAGCATTTATCAGGGTTATTGTCTCATGAGCGGATACATATTTGAATGTATTTAGAAAAATAAACAAAT
AGGGGTTCCGCGCACATTTCCCCGAAAAGTGCCAC
